>Addgene plasmid #19375 | pCM5.58 | depositor full sequence | sequence record 9030 | Author sequence
CTTTCCTGCGTTATCCCCTGATTCTGTGGATAACCGTATTACCGCCTTTGAGTGAGCTGATACCGCTCGC
CGCAGCCGAACGACCGAGCGCAGCGAGTCAGTGAGCGAGGAAGCGGAAGAGCGCCCAATACGCAAACCGC
CTCTCCCCGCGCGTTGGCCGATTCATTAATGCAGCTGGCACGACAGGTTTCCCGACTGGAAAGCGGGCAG
TGAGCGCAACGCAATTAATACGCGTACCGCTAGCCAGGAAGAGTTTGTAGAAACGCAAAAAGGCCATCCG
TCAGGATGGCCTTCTGCTTAGTTTGATGCCTGGCAGTTTATGGCGGGCGTCCTGCCCGCCACCCTCCGGG
CCGTTGCTTCACAACGTTCAAATCCGCTCCCGGCGGATTTGTCCTACTCAGGAGAGCGTTCACCGACAAA
CAACAGATAAAACGAAAGGCCCAGTCTTCCGACTGAGCCTTTCGTTTTATTTGATGCCTGGCAGTTCCCT
ACTCTCGCGTTAACGCTAGCATGGATGTTTTCCCAGTCACGACGTTGTAAAACGACGGCCAGTCTTAAGC
TCGGGCCCTGCAGCTCTAGAGCTCGAATTCTACAGGTCACTAATACCATCTAAGTAGTTGATTCATAGTG
ACTGCATATGTTGTGTTTTACAGTATTATGTAGTCTGTTTTTTATGCAAAATCTAATTTAATATATTGAT
ATTTATATCATTTTACGTTTCTCGTTCAACTTTCTTGTACAAAGTGGGATAATTTTTTTAAACTTTTGAA
TGATTTTTAATAAAATGGCTGAGTAGTTTGGGTTTTCAACCGGAATTCAAATTTTCAACTTTATTATACA
AAGTTGGCATTATAAAAAAGCATTGCTTATCAATTTGTTGCAACGAACAGGTCACTATCAGTCAAAATAA
AATCATTATTTGGAGCTCCATGGTAGCGTTAACGCGGCCGCGATATCCCCTATAGTGAGTCGTATTACAT
GGTCATAGCTGTTTCCTGGCAGCTCTGGCCCGTGTCTCAAAATCTCTGATGTTACATTGCACAAGATAAA
AATATATCATCATGAACAATAAAACTGTCTGCTTACATAAACAGTAATACAAGGGGTGTTATGAGCCATA
TTCAACGGGAAACGTCGAGGCCGCGATTAAATTCCAACATGGATGCTGATTTATATGGGTATAAATGGGC
TCGCGATAATGTCGGGCAATCAGGTGCGACAATCTATCGCTTGTATGGGAAGCCCGATGCGCCAGAGTTG
TTTCTGAAACATGGCAAAGGTAGCGTTGCCAATGATGTTACAGATGAGATGGTCAGACTAAACTGGCTGA
CGGAATTTATGCCTCTTCCGACCATCAAGCATTTTATCCGTACTCCTGATGATGCATGGTTACTCACCAC
TGCGATCCCCGGAAAAACAGCATTCCAGGTATTAGAAGAATATCCTGATTCAGGTGAAAATATTGTTGAT
GCGCTGGCAGTGTTCCTGCGCCGGTTGCATTCGATTCCTGTTTGTAATTGTCCTTTTAACAGCGATCGCG
TATTTCGTCTCGCTCAGGCGCAATCACGAATGAATAACGGTTTGGTTGATGCGAGTGATTTTGATGACGA
GCGTAATGGCTGGCCTGTTGAACAAGTCTGGAAAGAAATGCATAAACTTTTGCCATTCTCACCGGATTCA
GTCGTCACTCATGGTGATTTCTCACTTGATAACCTTATTTTTGACGAGGGGAAATTAATAGGTTGTATTG
ATGTTGGACGAGTCGGAATCGCAGACCGATACCAGGATCTTGCCATCCTATGGAACTGCCTCGGTGAGTT
TTCTCCTTCATTACAGAAACGGCTTTTTCAAAAATATGGTATTGATAATCCTGATATGAATAAATTGCAG
TTTCATTTGATGCTCGATGAGTTTTTCTAATCAGAATTGGTTAATTGGTTGTAACACTGGCAGAGCATTA
CGCTGACTTGACGGGACGGCGCAAGCTCATGACCAAAATCCCTTAACGTGAGTTACGCGTCGTTCCACTG
AGCGTCAGACCCCGTAGAAAAGATCAAAGGATCTTCTTGAGATCCTTTTTTTCTGCGCGTAATCTGCTGC
TTGCAAACAAAAAAACCACCGCTACCAGCGGTGGTTTGTTTGCCGGATCAAGAGCTACCAACTCTTTTTC
CGAAGGTAACTGGCTTCAGCAGAGCGCAGATACCAAATACTGTCCTTCTAGTGTAGCCGTAGTTAGGCCA
CCACTTCAAGAACTCTGTAGCACCGCCTACATACCTCGCTCTGCTAATCCTGTTACCAGTGGCTGCTGCC
AGTGGCGATAAGTCGTGTCTTACCGGGTTGGACTCAAGACGATAGTTACCGGATAAGGCGCAGCGGTCGG
GCTGAACGGGGGGTTCGTGCACACAGCCCAGCTTGGAGCGAACGACCTACACCGAACTGAGATACCTACA
GCGTGAGCATTGAGAAAGCGCCACGCTTCCCGAAGGGAGAAAGGCGGACAGGTATCCGGTAAGCGGCAGG
GTCGGAACAGGAGAGCGCACGAGGGAGCTTCCAGGGGGAAACGCCTGGTATCTTTATAGTCCTGTCGGGT
TTCGCCACCTCTGACTTGAGCGTCGATTTTTGTGATGCTCGTCAGGGGGGCGGAGCCTATGGAAAAACGC
CAGCAACGCGGCCTTTTTACGGTTCCTGGCCTTTTGCTGGCCTTTTGCTCACATGTT
Features (pLannotate 1.2.2; 10 found; start..end, strand, type, name):
    121..213     +  CDS            lacI (fragment): lac repressor; lacI; The lac repressor binds to the lac operator to inhibit transcription in E. coli. This inhibition can be relieved by adding lactose or isopropyl-β-D-thiogalactopyranoside (IPTG).
    268..295     -  terminator     rrnB T2 terminator: transcription terminator T2 from the E. coli rrnB gene
    427..470     +  terminator     rrnB T1 terminator: Escherichia coli rrnB; transcription terminator T1 from the E. coli rrnB gene
    517..553     -  CDS            lacZα (fragment): LacZα fragment of β-galactosidase; lacZ fragment
    624..747     -  protein_bind   attR2: mutant version of attR; recombination site for the Gateway® LR reaction LR Clonase™
    826..846     -  protein_bind   attB3: mutant version of attB; core recombination site for the Gateway® BP reaction BP Clonase™
    837..922     -  protein_bind   attL1 (fragment): mutant version of attL; recombination site for the Gateway® LR reaction LR Clonase™
    959..977     -  promoter       T7 promoter: promoter for bacteriophage T7 RNA polymerase
   1111..1920    +  CDS            KanR: aminoglycoside phosphotransferase; aph(3')-Ia; confers resistance to kanamycin in bacteria or G418 (Geneticin®) in eukaryotes
   2067..2655    +  rep_origin     ori: high-copy-number ColE1/pMB1/pBR322/pUC origin of replication
