[The description below was written by a language model from this plasmid's Addgene catalogue record and pLannotate feature annotations shown in this document.]
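Description:
pCM5.58 is a Gateway entry clone that carries the 3′ UTR of the C. elegans gene spe-38, built by BP recombination into the pDONRP2RP3 donor backbone. The insert is very short (78 bp) in a plasmid of about 2.7 kb. The attP2R and attP3 sites used for cloning were consumed in the reaction. In their place the feature table annotates an attR2 site on one side of the insert and, on the other, an attB3 core overlapping an attL-type fragment. The software labels that fragment attL1, but given the backbone it most likely corresponds to the attL3-type site. This is the arrangement expected for a third-position element in a multisite Gateway assembly.

The plasmid is maintained in E. coli through a high-copy ColE1/pUC-type origin and selected with kanamycin via the aph(3′)-Ia gene. rrnB T1 and T2 terminators lie upstream of the recombination cassette and insulate it from read-through transcription. A T7 promoter sits next to the cassette, and the small lacI and lacZα fragments are backbone remnants with no function.

Although it is catalogued as a worm expression vector, the plasmid contains no promoter or coding sequence for expression in C. elegans. It is a modular part meant to be combined in an LR reaction with a promoter entry clone, a reporter or ORF entry clone, and a destination vector, producing a transgene whose transcript ends in the spe-38 3′ UTR. The associated study examined 3′ UTRs as regulators of gene expression in the C. elegans germline, so the clone is suited to building reporter fusions that test the post-transcriptional control conferred by this UTR.
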