Addgene plasmid #19375: pCM5.58
Depositing lab: Geraldine Seydoux. Depositing organization: Johns Hopkins University and School of Medicine. Publication: 3' UTRs are the primary regulators of gene expression in the C. elegans germline. Merritt C, Rasoloson D, Ko D, Seydoux G. Curr Biol. 2008 Oct 14;18(19):1476-82. doi: 10.1016/j.cub.2008.08.013. Epub 2008 Sep 25. PubMed 18818082.
Backbone
  Vector backbone: pDONRP2RP3
  Backbone size w/o insert (bp): 2641
  Vector type: Worm Expression
Growth in bacteria
  Bacterial resistance: Kanamycin, 50 μg/mL
  Growth temperature: 37°C
  Growth strain: DH5alpha
  Copy number: Unknown
Gene/Insert
  Gene/Insert name: spe-38 3'utr in pDONRP2RP3
  Species: C. elegans (nematode)
  Insert size (bp): 78
  Cloning method: Gateway Cloning; 5′ cloning site attP2R (destroyed during cloning); 3′ cloning site attP3 (destroyed during cloning)
  Sequencing primers: 5′ M13Forward
Terms and licenses: Academic/Nonprofit Terms; Industry Terms: Not Available to Industry
How to cite: pCM5.58 was a gift from Geraldine Seydoux (Addgene plasmid # 19375 ; http://n2t.net/addgene:19375 ; RRID:Addgene_19375)
