>Addgene plasmid #19375 | pCM5.58 | addgene partial sequence | sequence record 25183 | M13Forward
NNNNNNNTCTNGAGCTCGNTTCTACAGGTCACTAATACCATCTAAGTAGTTGGTTCATAGTGACTGCATA
TGTTGTGTTTTACAGTATTATGTAGTCTGTTTTTTATGCAAAATCTAATTTAATATATTGATATTTATAT
CATTTTACGTTTCTCGTTCAACTTTCTTGTACAAAGTGGGATAATTTTTTTAAACTTTTGAATGATTTTT
AATAAAATGGCTGAGTAGTTTGGGTTTTCAACCGGAATTCAAATTTTCAACTTTATTATACAAAGTTGGC
ATTATAAAAAAGCATTGCTTATCAATTTGTTGCAACGAACAGGTCACTATCAGTCAAAATAAAATCATTA
TTTGGAGCTCCATGGTAGCGTTAACGCGGCCGCGATATCCCCTATAGTGAGTCGTATTACATGGTCATAG
CTGTTTCCTGGCAGCTCTGGCCCGTGTCTCAAAATCTCTGATGTTACATTGCACAAGATAAAAATATATC
ATCATGAACAATAAAACTGTCTGCTTACATAAACAGTAATACAAGGGGTGTTATGAGCCATATTCAACGG
GAAACGTCGAGGCCGCGATTAAATTCCAACATGGATGCTGATTTATATGGGTATAAATGGGCTCGCGATA
ATGTCGGGCAATCAGGTGCGACAATCTATCGCTTGTATGGGAAGCCCGATGCGCCAGANTTGTTTCTGAA
ACATGGCAAANGTAGCGTTGCCAATGATGTTACAGATGAGATGGTCAGACTAAACTGGCTGANGGAATTT
ATGCCTCTTCCGACCATCAAGCATTTTNNCNNNNNNNCCNNNNNNNNNNNNNNNNNNNNNNNNNNNNNNN
NNNNGCNANN
