>Addgene plasmid #19375 | pCM5.58 | addgene partial sequence | sequence record 25184 | T7 5'-TAATACGACTCACTATAGGG-3'
NNNNNNNNCGCTNNNNGGAGCTCCNAATAATGATTTTATTTTGACTGATAGTGACCTGTTCGTTGCAACA
AATTGATAAGCAATGCTTTTTTATAATGCCAACTTTGTATAATAAAGTTGAAAATTTGAATTCCGGTTGA
AAACCCAAACTACTCAGCCATTTTATTAAAAATCATTCAAAAGTTTAAAAAAATTATCCCACTTTGTACA
AGAAAGTTGAACGAGAAACGTAAAATGATATAAATATCAATATATTAAATTAGATTTTGCATAAAAAACA
GACTACATAATACTGTAAAACACAACATATGCAGTCACTATGAACCAACTACTTAGATGGTATTAGTGAC
CTGTAGAATTCGAGCTCTAGAGCTGCAGGGCCCGAGCTTAAGACTGGCCGTCGTTTTACAACGTCGTGAC
TGGGAAAACATCCATGCTAGCGTTAACGCGAGAGTAGGGAACTGCCAGGCATCAAATAAAACGAAAGGCT
CAGTCGGAAGACTGGGCCTTTCGTTTTATCTGTTGTTTGTCGGTGAACGCTCTCCTGAGTAGGACAAATC
CGCCGGGAGCGGATTTGAACGTTGTGAAGCANCNNNNNNNNNGGGNGNGNNNGGGCAGGACGCCCGCCAT
AAACTGCCAGGCATNNNNNNNNAGCAGAAGGNCATCCTGACGGANGGCCTTTTTTGCGTTTCTACAAACT
CTTCCTGGGCTAGCGGTACGCGTATTAATTGCGTTGCGCTCACTGCCCGCTTTCCAGTCGGGAAACCTGT
CGTGCCAGCTGCATTAATGAATCGGCCAACGCGCGGGNNNNGNNNTTTGCGTNNTNNNGCTNNNCNGNNN
NNNNNNNNNNNNNNNNNNNNNNNNNNNNNNNNNNNNNNNNN
